Addgene plasmid #127290: 6MF9
Purpose: Bacterial expression for structure determination. May not contain entire coding region of gene
Depositing lab: Cheryl Arrowsmith. Depositing organization: University of Toronto.
Backbone
  Vector backbone: pET15-MHL
  Backbone manufacturer: SGC (Addgene Plasmid # 26092)
  Vector type: Bacterial Expression
Growth in bacteria
  Bacterial resistance: Ampicillin, 100 μg/mL
  Growth temperature: 37°C
  Growth strain: DH5alpha
  Copy number: Low Copy
Gene/Insert
  Gene/Insert name: PP-BRD12 (alt name: 6MF9)
  Species: Cryptosporidium parvum
  Insert size (bp): 498
  Promoter: T7
  Tag / fusion protein: 6xHis-TEV (N terminal on backbone)
  Cloning method: Ligation Independent Cloning
  Sequencing primers: 5′ T7; 3′ T7-term
Terms and licenses: Academic/Nonprofit Terms; Industry Terms: Not Available to Industry
Depositor comments: N terminal tag: MHHHHHHSSGRENLYFQG. SGC Clone Sample ID:cgd4_650:MAC04W-A04:C232162. SGC or PDB link: http://www.thesgc.org/structures/6MF9/
How to cite: 6MF9 was a gift from Cheryl Arrowsmith (Addgene plasmid # 127290 ; http://n2t.net/addgene:127290 ; RRID:Addgene_127290)
