[The description below was written by a language model from this plasmid's Addgene catalogue record and the feature table of its GenBank file.]
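Description:
6MF9 is a bacterial expression plasmid built on pET15-MHL, a pET-type backbone adapted for ligation-independent cloning, and was made to produce protein for structure determination. The circular construct is 6,217 bp. It replicates in E. coli from a ColE1/pBR322-family origin accompanied by the bom region and the rop gene. Rop keeps copy number down, which agrees with the catalogue's "low copy" designation even though the automated origin annotation calls it high copy. Selection is by ampicillin through the bla (AmpR) gene and its own promoter. A remnant tet promoter from the pBR322 lineage is also annotated.

The payload is a 498 bp insert named PP-BRD12 from Cryptosporidium parvum. The depositor notes that it may not cover the entire coding region of the gene, which is common for constructs trimmed to a crystallisable domain. The feature table does not annotate the insert itself, but it would sit between the TEV site and the T7 terminator. Expression is driven by a T7 promoter followed directly by a lac operator, with the phage T7 gene 10 ribosome binding site upstream of the start codon. The plasmid-borne lacI gene supplies repressor, so transcription stays off until IPTG or lactose is added in a host that provides T7 RNA polymerase. The protein carries a backbone-encoded N-terminal 6xHis tag for metal-affinity purification, followed by a TEV protease site that allows the tag to be removed afterwards. The name matches the structure entry cited in the depositor's comments, indicating that the plasmid serves as the source clone for recombinant protein used in that structural work.
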