LOCUS       Exported 6217 bp ds-DNA circular SYN 13-MAY-2021
DEFINITION  Bacterial expression for structure determination. May not contain
            entire coding region of gene.
ACCESSION   .
VERSION     .
KEYWORDS    6MF9
SOURCE      synthetic DNA construct
  ORGANISM  synthetic DNA construct
REFERENCE   1 (bases 1 to 6217)
  TITLE     SGC Toronto Q3-Q4 2018
REFERENCE   2 (bases 1 to 6217)
  AUTHORS   .
  TITLE     Direct Submission
  JOURNAL   Exported May 13, 2021 from SnapGene Server 1.1.58
            http://www.snapgene.com
FEATURES             Location/Qualifiers
     source          1..6217
                     /organism="synthetic DNA construct"
                     /mol_type="other DNA"
     primer_bind     1..20
                     /label=T7
                     /note="T7 promoter, forward primer"
     promoter        1..19
                     /label=T7 promoter
                     /note="promoter for bacteriophage T7 RNA polymerase"
     protein_bind    20..44
                     /label=lac operator
                     /bound_moiety="lac repressor encoded by lacI"
                     /note="The lac repressor binds to the lac operator to
                     inhibit transcription in E. coli. This inhibition can be
                     relieved by adding lactose or
                     isopropyl-beta-D-thiogalactopyranoside (IPTG)."
     RBS             59..81
                     /note="efficient ribosome binding site from bacteriophage
                     T7 gene 10 (Olins and Rangwala, 1989)"
     CDS             91..108
                     /codon_start=1
                     /product="6xHis affinity tag"
                     /label=6xHis
                     /translation="HHHHHH"
     CDS             121..141
                     /codon_start=1
                     /product="tobacco etch virus (TEV) protease recognition and
                     cleavage site"
                     /label=TEV site
                     /translation="ENLYFQG"
     primer_bind     complement(718..736)
                     /label=T7 Term
                     /note="T7 terminator, reverse primer"
     terminator      732..779
                     /label=T7 terminator
                     /note="transcription terminator for bacteriophage T7 RNA
                     polymerase"
     promoter        complement(954..982)
                     /label=tet promoter
                     /note="E. coli promoter for tetracycline efflux protein
                     gene"
     primer_bind     complement(1009..1027)
                     /label=pBRforEco
                     /note="pBR322 vectors, upsteam of EcoRI site, forward
                     primer"
     promoter        1095..1199
                     /gene="bla"
                     /label=AmpR promoter
     CDS             1200..2060
                     /codon_start=1
                     /gene="bla"
                     /product="beta-lactamase"
                     /label=AmpR
                     /note="confers resistance to ampicillin, carbenicillin, and
                     related antibiotics"
                     /translation="MSIQHFRVALIPFFAAFCLPVFAHPETLVKVKDAEDQLGARVGYI
                     ELDLNSGKILESFRPEERFPMMSTFKVLLCGAVLSRVDAGQEQLGRRIHYSQNDLVEYS
                     PVTEKHLTDGMTVRELCSAAITMSDNTAANLLLTTIGGPKELTAFLHNMGDHVTRLDRW
                     EPELNEAIPNDERDTTMPAAMATTLRKLLTGELLTLASRQQLIDWMEADKVAGPLLRSA
                     LPAGWFIADKSGAGERGSRGIIAALGPDGKPSRIVVIYTTGSQATMDERNRQIAEIGAS
                     LIKHW"
     primer_bind     complement(1418..1437)
                     /label=Amp-R
                     /note="Ampicillin resistance gene, reverse primer"
     rep_origin      2231..2819
                     /direction=RIGHT
                     /label=ori
                     /note="high-copy-number ColE1/pMB1/pBR322/pUC origin of
                     replication"
     primer_bind     2720..2739
                     /label=pBR322ori-F
                     /note="pBR322 origin, forward primer"
     primer_bind     2973..2990
                     /label=L4440
                     /note="L4440 vector, forward primer"
     misc_feature    3005..3144
                     /label=bom
                     /note="basis of mobility region from pBR322"
     primer_bind     complement(3070..3089)
                     /label=pRS-marker
                     /note="pRS vectors, use to sequence yeast selectable
                     marker"
     primer_bind     3230..3252
                     /label=pGEX 3'
                     /note="pGEX vectors, reverse primer"
     CDS             complement(3246..3437)
                     /codon_start=1
                     /gene="rop"
                     /product="Rop protein, which maintains plasmids at low copy
                     number"
                     /label=rop
                     /translation="MTKQEKTALNMARFIRSQTLTLLEKLNELDADEQADICESLHDHA
                     DELYRSCLARFGDDGENL"
     CDS             complement(4749..5831)
                     /codon_start=1
                     /gene="lacI"
                     /product="lac repressor"
                     /label=lacI
                     /note="The lac repressor binds to the lac operator to
                     inhibit transcription in E. coli. This inhibition can be
                     relieved by adding lactose or
                     isopropyl-beta-D-thiogalactopyranoside (IPTG)."
                     /translation="MKPVTLYDVAEYAGVSYQTVSRVVNQASHVSAKTREKVEAAMAEL
                     NYIPNRVAQQLAGKQSLLIGVATSSLALHAPSQIVAAIKSRADQLGASVVVSMVERSGV
                     EACKAAVHNLLAQRVSGLIINYPLDDQDAIAVEAACTNVPALFLDVSDQTPINSIIFSH
                     EDGTRLGVEHLVALGHQQIALLAGPLSSVSARLRLAGWHKYLTRNQIQPIAEREGDWSA
                     MSGFQQTMQMLNEGIVPTAMLVANDQMALGAMRAITESGLRVGADISVVGYDDTEDSSC
                     YIPPLTTIKQDFRLLGQTSVDRLLQLSQGQAVKGNQLLPVSLVKRKTTLAPNTQTASPR
                     ALADSLMQLARQVSRLESGQ"
     primer_bind     5793..5812
                     /label=LacI-R
                     /note="LacI, reverse primer"
     promoter        complement(5832..5909)
                     /gene="lacI"
                     /label=lacI promoter
     primer_bind     6115..6134
                     /label=pBRrevBam
                     /note="pBR322 vectors, tet region, downstream of BamHI,
                     reverse primer"
ORIGIN
        1 taatacgact cactataggg gaattgtgag cggataacaa ttcccctcta gaaataattt
       61 tgtttaactt taagaaggag atataccatg catcatcatc atcatcacag cagcggcaga
      121 gaaaacttgt atttccaggg cttaaatggt ggctcccaga catgtaactt taataatgct
      181 ctaaatcctt caaacggagg agctggctta catatttcaa ataacttgga tggatcccat
      241 aacgtaatta atgcaggacc taatattacc tcctacactg aagctttaga tgaattttgt
      301 attgaacttc aaagaattat taatagtaca aaaactcttc atcactattc acatgtattt
      361 tggaataggg ttagtgaaag aattgcacca aattattata atttagttaa aaggccaatg
      421 tggcttcaat taatgataaa taaatgcaaa aaaagggaat acaaatctag aaaagatttc
      481 caagatgact tggacttaat agttgagaac tgcaagattt ataatggggt aaatcatcct
      541 cttgtatctg ttgcaacctt aatacattca aatgttgtaa aaaagattga tgagattcaa
      601 ggaattgaaa agattgaagc ttatttatca ctaaaaccct gatgacgaag cttgcggccg
      661 cactcgagga tccggctgct aacaaagccc gaaaggaagc tgagttggct gctgccaccg
      721 ctgagcaata actagcataa ccccttgggg cctctaaacg ggtcttgagg ggttttttgc
      781 tgaaaggagg aactatatcc ggatatcccg caagaggccc ggcagtaccg gcataaccaa
      841 gcctatgcct acagcatcca gggtgacggt gccgaggatg acgatgagcg cattgttaga
      901 tttcatacac ggtgcctgac tgcgttagca atttaactgt gataaactac cgcattaaag
      961 cttatcgatg ataagctgtc aaacatgaga attcttgaag acgaaagggc ctcgtgatac
     1021 gcctattttt ataggttaat gtcatgataa taatggtttc ttagacgtca ggtggcactt
     1081 ttcggggaaa tgtgcgcgga acccctattt gtttattttt ctaaatacat tcaaatatgt
     1141 atccgctcat gagacaataa ccctgataaa tgcttcaata atattgaaaa aggaagagta
     1201 tgagtattca acatttccgt gtcgccctta ttcccttttt tgcggcattt tgccttcctg
     1261 tttttgctca cccagaaacg ctggtgaaag taaaagatgc tgaagatcag ttgggtgcac
     1321 gagtgggtta catcgaactg gatctcaaca gcggtaagat ccttgagagt tttcgccccg
     1381 aagaacgttt tccaatgatg agcactttta aagttctgct atgtggcgcg gtattatccc
     1441 gtgttgacgc cgggcaagag caactcggtc gccgcataca ctattctcag aatgacttgg
     1501 ttgagtactc accagtcaca gaaaagcatc ttacggatgg catgacagta agagaattat
     1561 gcagtgctgc cataaccatg agtgataaca ctgcggccaa cttacttctg acaacgatcg
     1621 gaggaccgaa ggagctaacc gcttttttgc acaacatggg ggatcatgta actcgccttg
     1681 atcgttggga accggagctg aatgaagcca taccaaacga cgagcgtgac accacgatgc
     1741 ctgcagcaat ggcaacaacg ttgcgcaaac tattaactgg cgaactactt actctagctt
     1801 cccggcaaca attaatagac tggatggagg cggataaagt tgcaggacca cttctgcgct
     1861 cggcccttcc ggctggctgg tttattgctg ataaatctgg agccggtgag cgtgggtctc
     1921 gcggtatcat tgcagcactg gggccagatg gtaagccctc ccgtatcgta gttatctaca
     1981 cgacggggag tcaggcaact atggatgaac gaaatagaca gatcgctgag ataggtgcct
     2041 cactgattaa gcattggtaa ctgtcagacc aagtttactc atatatactt tagattgatt
     2101 taaaacttca tttttaattt aaaaggatct aggtgaagat cctttttgat aatctcatga
     2161 ccaaaatccc ttaacgtgag ttttcgttcc actgagcgtc agaccccgta gaaaagatca
     2221 aaggatcttc ttgagatcct ttttttctgc gcgtaatctg ctgcttgcaa acaaaaaaac
     2281 caccgctacc agcggtggtt tgtttgccgg atcaagagct accaactctt tttccgaagg
     2341 taactggctt cagcagagcg cagataccaa atactgtcct tctagtgtag ccgtagttag
     2401 gccaccactt caagaactct gtagcaccgc ctacatacct cgctctgcta atcctgttac
     2461 cagtggctgc tgccagtggc gataagtcgt gtcttaccgg gttggactca agacgatagt
     2521 taccggataa ggcgcagcgg tcgggctgaa cggggggttc gtgcacacag cccagcttgg
     2581 agcgaacgac ctacaccgaa ctgagatacc tacagcgtga gctatgagaa agcgccacgc
     2641 ttcccgaagg gagaaaggcg gacaggtatc cggtaagcgg cagggtcgga acaggagagc
     2701 gcacgaggga gcttccaggg ggaaacgcct ggtatcttta tagtcctgtc gggtttcgcc
     2761 acctctgact tgagcgtcga tttttgtgat gctcgtcagg ggggcggagc ctatggaaaa
     2821 acgccagcaa cgcggccttt ttacggttcc tggccttttg ctggcctttt gctcacatgt
     2881 tctttcctgc gttatcccct gattctgtgg ataaccgtat taccgccttt gagtgagctg
     2941 ataccgctcg ccgcagccga acgaccgagc gcagcgagtc agtgagcgag gaagcggaag
     3001 agcgcctgat gcggtatttt ctccttacgc atctgtgcgg tatttcacac cgcaatggtg
     3061 cactctcagt acaatctgct ctgatgccgc atagttaagc cagtatacac tccgctatcg
     3121 ctacgtgact gggtcatggc tgcgccccga cacccgccaa cacccgctga cgcgccctga
     3181 cgggcttgtc tgctcccggc atccgcttac agacaagctg tgaccgtctc cgggagctgc
     3241 atgtgtcaga ggttttcacc gtcatcaccg aaacgcgcga ggcagctgcg gtaaagctca
     3301 tcagcgtggt cgtgaagcga ttcacagatg tctgcctgtt catccgcgtc cagctcgttg
     3361 agtttctcca gaagcgttaa tgtctggctt ctgataaagc gggccatgtt aagggcggtt
     3421 ttttcctgtt tggtcactga tgcctccgtg taagggggat ttctgttcat gggggtaatg
     3481 ataccgatga aacgagagag gatgctcacg atacgggtta ctgatgatga acatgcccgg
     3541 ttactggaac gttgtgaggg taaacaactg gcggtatgga tgcggcggga ccagagaaaa
     3601 atcactcagg gtcaatgcca gcgcttcgtt aatacagatg taggtgttcc acagggtagc
     3661 cagcagcatc ctgcgatgca gatccggaac ataatggtgc agggcgctga cttccgcgtt
     3721 tccagacttt acgaaacacg gaaaccgaag accattcatg ttgttgctca ggtcgcagac
     3781 gttttgcagc agcagtcgct tcacgttcgc tcgcgtatcg gtgattcatt ctgctaacca
     3841 gtaaggcaac cccgccagcc tagccgggtc ctcaacgaca ggagcacgat catgcgcacc
     3901 cgtggccagg acccaacgct gcccgagatg cgccgcgtgc ggctgctgga gatggcggac
     3961 gcgatggata tgttctgcca agggttggtt tgcgcattca cagttctccg caagaattga
     4021 ttggctccaa ttcttggagt ggtgaatccg ttagcgaggt gccgccggct tccattcagg
     4081 tcgaggtggc ccggctccat gcaccgcgac gcaacgcggg gaggcagaca aggtataggg
     4141 cggcgcctac aatccatgcc aacccgttcc atgtgctcgc cgaggcggca taaatcgccg
     4201 tgacgatcag cggtccaatg atcgaagtta ggctggtaag agccgcgagc gatccttgaa
     4261 gctgtccctg atggtcgtca tctacctgcc tggacagcat ggcctgcaac gcgggcatcc
     4321 cgatgccgcc ggaagcgaga agaatcataa tggggaaggc catccagcct cgcgtcgcga
     4381 acgccagcaa gacgtagccc agcgcgtcgg ccgccatgcc ggcgataatg gcctgcttct
     4441 cgccgaaacg tttggtggcg ggaccagtga cgaaggcttg agcgagggcg tgcaagattc
     4501 cgaataccgc aagcgacagg ccgatcatcg tcgcgctcca gcgaaagcgg tcctcgccga
     4561 aaatgaccca gagcgctgcc ggcacctgtc ctacgagttg catgataaag aagacagtca
     4621 taagtgcggc gacgatagtc atgccccgcg cccaccggaa ggagctgact gggttgaagg
     4681 ctctcaaggg catcggtcga gatcccggtg cctaatgagt gagctaactt acattaattg
     4741 cgttgcgctc actgcccgct ttccagtcgg gaaacctgtc gtgccagctg cattaatgaa
     4801 tcggccaacg cgcggggaga ggcggtttgc gtattgggcg ccagggtggt ttttcttttc
     4861 accagtgaga cgggcaacag ctgattgccc ttcaccgcct ggccctgaga gagttgcagc
     4921 aagcggtcca cgctggtttg ccccagcagg cgaaaatcct gtttgatggt ggttaacggc
     4981 gggatataac atgagctgtc ttcggtatcg tcgtatccca ctaccgagat atccgcacca
     5041 acgcgcagcc cggactcggt aatggcgcgc attgcgccca gcgccatctg atcgttggca
     5101 accagcatcg cagtgggaac gatgccctca ttcagcattt gcatggtttg ttgaaaaccg
     5161 gacatggcac tccagtcgcc ttcccgttcc gctatcggct gaatttgatt gcgagtgaga
     5221 tatttatgcc agccagccag acgcagacgc gccgagacag aacttaatgg gcccgctaac
     5281 agcgcgattt gctggtgacc caatgcgacc agatgctcca cgcccagtcg cgtaccgtct
     5341 tcatgggaga aaataatact gttgatgggt gtctggtcag agacatcaag aaataacgcc
     5401 ggaacattag tgcaggcagc ttccacagca atggcatcct ggtcatccag cggatagtta
     5461 atgatcagcc cactgacgcg ttgcgcgaga agattgtgca ccgccgcttt acaggcttcg
     5521 acgccgcttc gttctaccat cgacaccacc acgctggcac ccagttgatc ggcgcgagat
     5581 ttaatcgccg cgacaatttg cgacggcgcg tgcagggcca gactggaggt ggcaacgcca
     5641 atcagcaacg actgtttgcc cgccagttgt tgtgccacgc ggttgggaat gtaattcagc
     5701 tccgccatcg ccgcttccac tttttcccgc gttttcgcag aaacgtggct ggcctggttc
     5761 accacgcggg aaacggtctg ataagagaca ccggcatact ctgcgacatc gtataacgtt
     5821 actggtttca cattcaccac cctgaattga ctctcttccg ggcgctatca tgccataccg
     5881 cgaaaggttt tgcgccattc gatggtgtcc gggatctcga cgctctccct tatgcgactc
     5941 ctgcattagg aagcagccca gtagtaggtt gaggccgttg agcaccgccg ccgcaaggaa
     6001 tggtgcatgc aaggagatgg cgcccaacag tcccccggcc acggggcctg ccaccatacc
     6061 cacgccgaaa caagcgctca tgagcccgaa gtggcgagcc cgatcttccc catcggtgat
     6121 gtcggcgata taggcgccag caaccgcacc tgtggcgccg gtgatgccgg ccacgatgcg
     6181 tccggcgtag aggatcgaga tctcgatccc gcgaaat
//
