>Addgene plasmid #127290 | 6MF9 | depositor partial sequence | sequence record 243360 | Insert sequence
TTAAATGGTGGCTCCCAGACATGTAACTTTAATAATGCTCTAAATCCTTCAAACGGAGGAGCTGGCTTAC
ATATTTCAAATAACTTGGATGGATCCCATAACGTAATTAATGCAGGACCTAATATTACCTCCTACACTGA
AGCTTTAGATGAATTTTGTATTGAACTTCAAAGAATTATTAATAGTACAAAAACTCTTCATCACTATTCA
CATGTATTTTGGAATAGGGTTAGTGAAAGAATTGCACCAAATTATTATAATTTAGTTAAAAGGCCAATGT
GGCTTCAATTAATGATAAATAAATGCAAAAAAAGGGAATACAAATCTAGAAAAGATTTCCAAGATGACTT
GGACTTAATAGTTGAGAACTGCAAGATTTATAATGGGGTAAATCATCCTCTTGTATCTGTTGCAACCTTA
ATACATTCAAATGTTGTAAAAAAGATTGATGAGATTCAAGGAATTGAAAAGATTGAAGCTTATTTATCAC
TAAAACCC
